>Addgene plasmid #225714 | pGEX6P1 GST-hUSP27X K181E | addgene full sequence | sequence record 450060 | Addgene NGS Result
ATGTGTAAGGACTATGTATATGACAAAGACATTGAGCAAATTGCCAAAGAAGAGCAAGGAGAAGCTTTGA
AATTACAAGCCTCCACCTCAACAGAGGTTTCTCACCAGCAGTGTTCAGTGCCAGGCCTTGGTGAGAAATT
CCCAACCTGGGAAACAACCAAACCAGAATTAGAACTGCTGGGGCACAACCCGAGGAGAAGAAGAATCACC
TCCAGCTTTACGATCGGTTTAAGAGGACTCATCAATCTTGGCAACACGTGCTTTATGAACTGCATTGTCC
AGGCCCTCACCCACACGCCGATACTGAGAGATTTCTTTCTCTCTGACAGGCACCGATGTGAGATGCCGAG
TCCCGAGTTGTGTCTGGTCTGTGAGATGTCGTCGCTGTTTCGGGAGTTGTATTCTGGAAACCCGTCTCCT
CATGTGCCCTATAAGTTACTGCACCTGGTGTGGATACATGCCCGCCATTTAGCAGGGTACAGGCAACAGG
ATGCCCACGAGTTCCTCATTGCAGCGTTAGATGTCCTGCACAGGCACTGCGAAGGTGATGATGTCGGGAA
GGCGGCCAACAATCCCAACCACTGTAACTGCATCATAGACCAAATCTTCACAGGTGGCCTGCAGTCTGAT
GTCACCTGTCAAGCCTGCCATGGCGTCTCCACCACGATAGACCCATGCTGGGACATTAGTTTGGACTTGC
CTGGCTCTTGCACCTCCTTCTGGCCCATGAGCCCAGGGAGGGAGAGCAGTGTGAACGGGGAAAGCCACAT
ACCAGGAATCACCACCCTCACGGACTGCTTGCGGAGGTTTACGAGGCCAGAGCACTTAGGAAGCAGTGCC
AAAATCAAATGTGGTAGTTGCCAAAGCTACCAGGAATCTACCAAACAGCTCACAATGAATAAATTACCTG
TCGTTGCCTGTTTTCATTTCAAACGGTTTGAACATTCAGCGAAACAGAGGCGCAAGATCACTACATACAT
TTCCTTTCCTCTGGAGCTGGATATGACGCCGTTTATGGCCTCAAGTAAAGAGAGCAGAATGAATGGACAA
TTGCAGCTGCCAACCAATAGTGGAAACAACGAAAATAAGTATTCCTTGTTTGCTGTGGTTAATCACCAAG
GAACCTTGGAGAGTGGCCACTATACCAGCTTCATCCGGCACCACAAGGACCAGTGGTTCAAGTGTGATGA
TGCCGTCATCACTAAGGCCAGTATTAAGGACGTACTGGACAGTGAAGGGTATTTACTGTTCTATCACAAA
CAGGTGCTAGAACATGAGTCAGAAAAAGTGAAAGAAATGAACACACAAGCCTACTGAGCGGCCGCATCGT
GACTGACTGACGATCTGCCTCGCGCGTTTCGGTGATGACGGTGAAAACCTCTGACACATGCAGCTCCCGG
AGACGGTCACAGCTTGTCTGTAAGCGGATGCCGGGAGCAGACAAGCCCGTCAGGGCGCGTCAGCGGGTGT
TGGCGGGTGTCGGGGCGCAGCCATGACCCAGTCACGTAGCGATAGCGGAGTGTATAATTCTTGAAGACGA
AAGGGCCTCGTGATACGCCTATTTTTATAGGTTAATGTCATGATAATAATGGTTTCTTAGACGTCAGGTG
GCACTTTTCGGGGAAATGTGCGCGGAACCCCTATTTGTTTATTTTTCTAAATACATTCAAATATGTATCC
GCTCATGAGACAATAACCCTGATAAATGCTTCAATAATATTGAAAAAGGAAGAGTATGAGTATTCAACAT
TTCCGTGTCGCCCTTATTCCCTTTTTTGCGGCATTTTGCCTTCCTGTTTTTGCTCACCCAGAAACGCTGG
TGAAAGTAAAAGATGCTGAAGATCAGTTGGGTGCACGAGTGGGTTACATCGAACTGGATCTCAACAGCGG
TAAGATCCTTGAGAGTTTTCGCCCCGAAGAACGTTTTCCAATGATGAGCACTTTTAAAGTTCTGCTATGT
GGCGCGGTATTATCCCGTGTTGACGCCGGGCAAGAGCAACTCGGTCGCCGCATACACTATTCTCAGAATG
ACTTGGTTGAGTACTCACCAGTCACAGAAAAGCATCTTACGGATGGCATGACAGTAAGAGAATTATGCAG
TGCTGCCATAACCATGAGTGATAACACTGCGGCCAACTTACTTCTGACAACGATCGGAGGACCGAAGGAG
CTAACCGCTTTTTTGCACAACATGGGGGATCATGTAACTCGCCTTGATCGTTGGGAACCGGAGCTGAATG
AAGCCATACCAAACGACGAGCGTGACACCACGATGCCTGCAGCAATGGCAACAACGTTGCGCAAACTATT
AACTGGCGAACTACTTACTCTAGCTTCCCGGCAACAATTAATAGACTGGATGGAGGCGGATAAAGTTGCA
GGACCACTTCTGCGCTCGGCCCTTCCGGCTGGCTGGTTTATTGCTGATAAATCTGGAGCCGGTGAGCGTG
GGTCTCGCGGTATCATTGCAGCACTGGGGCCAGATGGTAAGCCCTCCCGTATCGTAGTTATCTACACGAC
GGGGAGTCAGGCAACTATGGATGAACGAAATAGACAGATCGCTGAGATAGGTGCCTCACTGATTAAGCAT
TGGTAACTGTCAGACCAAGTTTACTCATATATACTTTAGATTGATTTAAAACTTCATTTTTAATTTAAAA
GGATCTAGGTGAAGATCCTTTTTGATAATCTCATGACCAAAATCCCTTAACGTGAGTTTTCGTTCCACTG
AGCGTCAGACCCCGTAGAAAAGATCAAAGGATCTTCTTGAGATCCTTTTTTTCTGCGCGTAATCTGCTGC
TTGCAAACAAAAAAACCACCGCTACCAGCGGTGGTTTGTTTGCCGGATCAAGAGCTACCAACTCTTTTTC
CGAAGGTAACTGGCTTCAGCAGAGCGCAGATACCAAATACTGTCCTTCTAGTGTAGCCGTAGTTAGGCCA
CCACTTCAAGAACTCTGTAGCACCGCCTACATACCTCGCTCTGCTAATCCTGTTACCAGTGGCTGCTGCC
AGTGGCGATAAGTCGTGTCTTACCGGGTTGGACTCAAGACGATAGTTACCGGATAAGGCGCAGCGGTCGG
GCTGAACGGGGGGTTCGTGCACACAGCCCAGCTTGGAGCGAACGACCTACACCGAACTGAGATACCTACA
GCGTGAGCTATGAGAAAGCGCCACGCTTCCCGAAGGGAGAAAGGCGGACAGGTATCCGGTAAGCGGCAGG
GTCGGAACAGGAGAGCGCACGAGGGAGCTTCCAGGGGGAAACGCCTGGTATCTTTATAGTCCTGTCGGGT
TTCGCCACCTCTGACTTGAGCGTCGATTTTTGTGATGCTCGTCAGGGGGGCGGAGCCTATGGAAAAACGC
CAGCAACGCGGCCTTTTTACGGTTCCTGGCCTTTTGCTGGCCTTTTGCTCACATGTTCTTTCCTGCGTTA
TCCCCTGATTCTGTGGATAACCGTATTACCGCCTTTGAGTGAGCTGATACCGCTCGCCGCAGCCGAACGA
CCGAGCGCAGCGAGTCAGTGAGCGAGGAAGCGGAAGAGCGCCTGATGCGGTATTTTCTCCTTACGCATCT
GTGCGGTATTTCACACCGCATAAATTCCGACACCATCGAATGGCGCAAAACCTTTCGCGGTATGGCATGA
TAGCGCCCGGAAGAGAGTCAATTCAGGGTGGTGAATGTGAAACCAGTAACGTTATACGATGTCGCAGAGT
ATGCCGGTGTCTCTTATCAGACCGTTTCCCGCGTGGTGAACCAGGCCAGCCACGTTTCTGCGAAAACGCG
GGAAAAAGTGGAAGCGGCGATGGCGGAGCTGAATTACATTCCCAACCGCGTGGCACAACAACTGGCGGGC
AAACAGTCGTTGCTGATTGGCGTTGCCACCTCCAGTCTGGCCCTGCACGCGCCGTCGCAAATTGTCGCGG
CGATTAAATCTCGCGCCGATCAACTGGGTGCCAGCGTGGTGGTGTCGATGGTAGAACGAAGCGGCGTCGA
AGCCTGTAAAGCGGCGGTGCACAATCTTCTCGCGCAACGCGTCAGTGGGCTGATCATTAACTATCCGCTG
GATGACCAGGATGCCATTGCTGTGGAAGCTGCCTGCACTAATGTTCCGGCGTTATTTCTTGATGTCTCTG
ACCAGACACCCATCAACAGTATTATTTTCTCCCATGAAGACGGTACGCGACTGGGCGTGGAGCATCTGGT
CGCATTGGGTCACCAGCAAATCGCGCTGTTAGCGGGCCCATTAAGTTCTGTCTCGGCGCGTCTGCGTCTG
GCTGGCTGGCATAAATATCTCACTCGCAATCAAATTCAGCCGATAGCGGAACGGGAAGGCGACTGGAGTG
CCATGTCCGGTTTTCAACAAACCATGCAAATGCTGAATGAGGGCATCGTTCCCACTGCGATGCTGGTTGC
CAACGATCAGATGGCGCTGGGCGCAATGCGCGCCATTACCGAGTCCGGGCTGCGCGTTGGTGCGGATATC
TCGGTAGTGGGATACGACGATACCGAAGACAGCTCATGTTATATCCCGCCGTTAACCACCATCAAACAGG
ATTTTCGCCTGCTGGGGCAAACCAGCGTGGACCGCTTGCTGCAACTCTCTCAGGGCCAGGCGGTGAAGGG
CAATCAGCTGTTGCCCGTCTCACTGGTGAAAAGAAAAACCACGCTAGCGCCCAATACGCAAACCGCCTCT
CCCCGCGCGTTGGCCGATTCATTAATGCAGCTGGCACGACAGGTTTCCCGACTGGAAAGCGGGCAGTGAG
CGCAACGCAATTAATGTAAGTTAGCTCACTCATTAGGCACCCCAGGCTTTACACTTTATGCTTCCGGCTC
GTATGTTGTGTGGAATTGTGAGCGGATAACAATTTCACACAGGAAACAGCTATGACCATGATTACGGATT
CACTGGCCGTCGTTTTACAACGTCGTGACTGGGAAAACCCTGGCGTTACCCAACTTAATCGCCTTGCAGC
ACATCCCCCTTTCGCCAGCTGGCGTAATAGCGAAGAGGCCCGCACCGATCGCCCTTCCCAACAGTTGCGC
AGCCTGAATGGCGAATGGCGCTTTGCCTGGTTTCCGGCACCAGAAGCGGTGCCGGAAAGCTGGCTGGAGT
GCGATCTTCCTGAGGCCGATACTGTCGTCGTCCCCTCAAACTGGCAGATGCACGGTTACGATGCGCCCAT
CTACACCAACGTGACCTATCCCATTACGGTCAATCCGCCGTTTGTTCCCACGGAGAATCCGACGGGTTGT
TACTCGCTCACATTTAATGTTGATGAAAGCTGGCTACAGGAAGGCCAGACGCGAATTATTTTTGATGGCG
TTGGAATTAGCTTATCGACTGCACGGTGCACCAATGCTTCTGGCGTCAGGCAGCCATCGGAAGCTGTGGT
ATGGCTGTGCAGGTCGTAAATCACTGCATAATTCGTGTCGCTCAAGGCGCACTCCCGTTCTGGATAATGT
TTTTTGCGCCGACATCATAACGGTTCTGGCAAATATTCTGAAATGAGCTGTTGACAATTAATCATCGGCT
CGTATAATGTGTGGAATTGTGAGCGGATAACAATTTCACACAGGAAACAGTATTCATGTCCCCTATACTA
GGTTATTGGAAAATTAAGGGCCTTGTGCAACCCACTCGACTTCTTTTGGAATATCTTGAAGAAAAATATG
AAGAGCATTTGTATGAGCGCGATGAAGGTGATAAATGGCGAAACAAAAAGTTTGAATTGGGTTTGGAGTT
TCCCAATCTTCCTTATTATATTGATGGTGATGTTAAATTAACACAGTCTATGGCCATCATACGTTATATA
GCTGACAAGCACAACATGTTGGGTGGTTGTCCAAAAGAGCGTGCAGAGATTTCAATGCTTGAAGGAGCGG
TTTTGGATATTAGATACGGTGTTTCGAGAATTGCATATAGTAAAGACTTTGAAACTCTCAAAGTTGATTT
TCTTAGCAAGCTACCTGAAATGCTGAAAATGTTCGAAGATCGTTTATGTCATAAAACATATTTAAATGGT
GATCATGTAACCCATCCTGACTTCATGTTGTATGACGCTCTTGATGTTGTTTTATACATGGACCCAATGT
GCCTGGATGCGTTCCCAAAATTAGTTTGTTTTAAAAAACGTATTGAAGCTATCCCACAAATTGATAAGTA
CTTGAAATCCAGCAAGTATATAGCATGGCCTTTGCAGGGCTGGCAAGCCACGTTTGGTGGTGGCGACCAT
CCTCCAAAATCGGATCTGGAAGTTCTGTTCCAGGGGCCCCTGGGATCC
Features (pLannotate 1.2.2; 17 found; start..end, strand, type, name):
      1..1314    +  CDS            Usp27: UBP27_MOUSE - Also known as Usp27x. Experimental evidence at protein level: Swiss-Prot protein existence level 1. Deubiquitinase that can reduce the levels of BCL2L11/BIM ubiquitination and stabilize BCL2L11 in response to the RAF-MAPK- degradation signal. By acting on BCL2L11 levels, may counteract the anti-apoptotic effects of MAPK activity. From Mus musculus (Mouse).
   1345..1384    +  CDS            rop (fragment): Rop protein, which maintains plasmids at low copy number; rop
   1486..1526    +  misc_feature   bom (fragment): basis of mobility region from pBR322
   1631..1735    +  promoter       AmpR promoter: bla
   1736..2596    +  CDS            AmpR: β-lactamase; bla; confers resistance to ampicillin, carbenicillin, and related antibiotics
   2767..3355    +  rep_origin     ori: high-copy-number ColE1/pMB1/pBR322/pUC origin of replication
   3541..3592    -  misc_feature   bom (fragment): basis of mobility region from pBR322
   3599..3676    +  promoter       lacI promoter: lacI
   3677..4759    +  CDS            lacI: lac repressor; lacI; The lac repressor binds to the lac operator to inhibit transcription in E. coli. This inhibition can be relieved by adding lactose or isopropyl-β-D-thiogalactopyranoside (IPTG).
   4772..4793    +  protein_bind   CAP binding site: CAP binding activates transcription in the presence of cAMP. E. coli catabolite activator protein
   4808..4838    +  promoter       lac promoter: promoter for the E. coli lac operon
   4846..4862    +  protein_bind   lac operator: The lac repressor binds to the lac operator to inhibit transcription in E. coli. This inhibition can be relieved by adding lactose or isopropyl-β-D-thiogalactopyranoside (IPTG). lac repressor encoded by lacI
   4882..5055    +  CDS            lacZα: LacZα fragment of β-galactosidase; lacZ fragment
   5319..5435    -  CDS            yciV (fragment): RNAAM_ECOLI - Also known as trpH From Escherichia coli (strain K12).
   5511..5539    +  promoter       tac promoter: strong E. coli promoter; hybrid between the trp and lac UV5 promoters
   5547..5563    +  protein_bind   lac operator: The lac repressor binds to the lac operator to inhibit transcription in E. coli. This inhibition can be relieved by adding lactose or isopropyl-β-D-thiogalactopyranoside (IPTG). lac repressor encoded by lacI
   5586..6239    +  CDS            GST26_SCHJA: Experimental evidence at protein level: Swiss-Prot protein existence level 1. GST isoenzymes appear to play a central role in the parasite detoxification system. Other functions are also suspected including a role in increasing the solubility of haematin in the parasite gut. From Schistosoma japonicum (Blood fluke).
