[The description below was written by a language model from this plasmid's Addgene catalogue record and pLannotate feature annotations shown in this document.]
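Description:
pGEX6P1 GST-hUSP27X K181E is a bacterial expression plasmid built on the pGEX6P1 backbone for producing a mutant form of the human deubiquitinase USP27X as an N-terminal glutathione S-transferase fusion in E. coli. The sequenced construct is 6,278 nt and is maintained through a high-copy ColE1/pMB1-type origin, with selection by ampicillin via the β-lactamase gene and its own promoter. Short remnants of the pBR322 rop and bom regions, a lac promoter/lacZα segment and a small E. coli yciV fragment are also annotated. These are backbone carry-over rather than functional payload.

Expression is driven by the tac promoter, a strong trp/lac hybrid, followed by a lac operator. The plasmid also carries lacI under its own promoter, so transcription is repressed by the lac repressor until it is relieved with IPTG. Downstream lies the Schistosoma japonicum GST coding sequence. Because the circular record is numbered from the start of the insert, GST runs into the 1,314 bp USP27X open reading frame across the origin of the map. The annotation tool matched this ORF to the mouse Usp27 orthologue, but the catalogue entry records it as human. It bears the K181E substitution. The short linker between GST and the insert is not annotated, and the cloning sites used are not recorded.

The GST tag allows affinity purification of the recombinant protein on glutathione resin. The associated publication examines USP27X variants underlying X-linked intellectual disability, so this construct presumably supplies purified K181E protein for comparison with wild-type enzyme in biochemical assays.
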