Addgene plasmid #225714: pGEX6P1 GST-hUSP27X K181E
Purpose: Bacterial expression of USP27X (K181E) with GST tag
Depositing lab: Francisco Bustos. Depositing organization: Sanford Research. Publication: USP27X variants underlying X-linked intellectual disability disrupt protein function via distinct mechanisms. Koch I, Slovik M, Zhang Y, Liu B, Rennie M, Konz E, Cogne B, Daana M, Davids L, Diets IJ, Gold NB, Holtz AM, Isidor B, Mor-Shaked H, Neira Fresneda J, Niederhoffer KY, Nizon M, Pfundt R, Simon M, Stegmann A, Guillen Sacoto MJ, Wevers M, Barakat TS, Yanovsky-Dagan S, Atanassov BS, Toth R, Gao C, Bustos F, Harel T. Life Sci Alliance. 2024 Jan 5;7(3):e202302258. doi: 10.26508/lsa.202302258. Print 2024 Mar. PubMed 38182161.
Backbone
  Vector backbone: pGEX6P1
  Vector type: Bacterial Expression
Growth in bacteria
  Bacterial resistance: Ampicillin, 100 μg/mL
  Growth temperature: 37°C
  Growth strain: DH5alpha
  Copy number: High Copy
Gene/Insert
  Gene/Insert name: USP27X K181E
  Species: H. sapiens (human)
  Insert size (bp): 1314
  Mutation: K181E
  Entrez Gene: USP27X (a.k.a. MRX105, USP22L, USP27, XLID105)
  Tag / fusion protein: GST (N terminal on insert)
  Cloning method: Restriction Enzyme; 5′ cloning site Unknown (unknown if destroyed)
Terms and licenses: Academic/Nonprofit Terms; Industry Terms: Not Available to Industry
How to cite: pGEX6P1 GST-hUSP27X K181E was a gift from Francisco Bustos (Addgene plasmid # 225714 ; http://n2t.net/addgene:225714 ; RRID:Addgene_225714)
